Addgene plasmid #58903: pET22b RNase A
Purpose: Bacterial expression of bovine pancreatic ribonuclease A
Depositing lab: Ronald Raines. Depositing organization: University of Wisconsin, Madison. Publication: Engineering ribonuclease A: production, purification and characterization of wild-type enzyme and mutants at Gln11. delCardayre SB, Ribo M, Yokel EM, Quirk DJ, Rutter WJ, Raines RT. Protein Eng. 1995 Mar;8(3):261-73. PubMed 7479688.
Backbone
  Vector backbone: pET22b(+)
  Backbone manufacturer: EMD Millipore
  Backbone size w/o insert (bp): 5493
  Vector type: Bacterial Expression
Growth in bacteria
  Bacterial resistance: Ampicillin, 100 μg/mL
  Growth temperature: 37°C
  Growth strain: DH5alpha
  Copy number: Unknown
Gene/Insert
  Gene/Insert name: RNase A
  Species: B. taurus (bovine)
  Insert size (bp): 500
  Mutation: See Depositor Comments below
  GenBank ID: NP_001014408
  Entrez Gene: RNASE1 (a.k.a. RNS1)
  Promoter: T7
  Tag / fusion protein: pelB sequence (N terminal on backbone)
  Cloning method: Restriction Enzyme; 5′ cloning site NcoI (destroyed during cloning); 3′ cloning site SalI (not destroyed)
  Sequencing primers: 5′ T7; 3′ T7-Term
Terms and licenses: Academic/Nonprofit Terms; Industry Terms: Not Available to Industry
Depositor comments: Please note that the pelB sequence is maintained however there are stop codons incorporated at the end of the gene so the His-Tag is not in frame. The pelB is clipped off and the gene encodes 124 amino acid protein that is expressed/purified from inclusion bodies.
How to cite: pET22b RNase A was a gift from Ronald Raines (Addgene plasmid # 58903 ; http://n2t.net/addgene:58903 ; RRID:Addgene_58903)
