[The description below was written by a language model from this plasmid's Addgene catalogue record and pLannotate feature annotations shown in this document.]
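Description:
pET22b RNase A is a bacterial expression plasmid built on the pET22b(+) backbone for producing bovine pancreatic ribonuclease A (RNASE1) in E. coli. The sequenced record is about 5.8 kb. It replicates from a pBR322-type ColE1 origin accompanied by the rop gene and the bom mobility region, and it also carries an f1 phage origin that allows single-stranded DNA production. Selection is by ampicillin through the bla (AmpR) gene. The short tetracycline-resistance fragments annotated in the backbone are non-functional pBR322 remnants.

The expression cassette consists of a T7 promoter followed immediately by a lac operator, the strong T7 gene 10 ribosome binding site, the pelB signal sequence, the RNase A coding region and the T7 terminator. A backbone-encoded lacI gene supplies lac repressor, so transcription is held off until IPTG or lactose is added, and expression requires a host that provides T7 RNA polymerase. The insert was placed between NcoI (destroyed in cloning) and SalI, fusing the mature enzyme in frame to the N-terminal pelB leader. According to the depositor, stop codons at the end of the gene keep the downstream vector His tag from being translated, so the annotated His-tag fragment is not part of the product. The automated annotation matched the coding sequence to the bison orthologue, but the catalogue identifies it as bovine. The depositor notes that pelB is cleaved off to yield the 124-residue protein, which is recovered and purified from inclusion bodies. The record refers to depositor comments under its mutation field, but no amino-acid substitution is described. The associated work concerns production, purification and characterization of wild-type enzyme and active-site variants.
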