Features (pLannotate 1.2.2; 20 found; start..end, strand, type, name):
    110..128     +  promoter       T7 promoter: promoter for bacteriophage T7 RNA polymerase
    129..153     +  protein_bind   lac operator: The lac repressor binds to the lac operator to inhibit transcription in E. coli. This inhibition can be relieved by adding lactose or isopropyl-β-D-thiogalactopyranoside (IPTG). lac repressor encoded by lacI
    168..190     +  RBS            RBS: efficient ribosome binding site from bacteriophage T7 gene 10 (Olins and Rangwala, 1989)
    198..263     +  sig_peptide    pelB signal sequence: leader peptide for secretion; pelB (fragment)
    264..635     +  CDS            RNASE1: RNAS1_BISBI - Also known as RNS1. Experimental evidence at protein level: Swiss-Prot protein existence level 1. Endonuclease that catalyzes the cleavage of RNA on the 3' side of pyrimidine nucleotides. Acts on single-stranded and double- stranded RNA (By similarity). From Bison bison (American bison) (Bos bison).
    668..685     +  CDS            9xHis (fragment): 9xHis affinity tag
    695..744     +  CDS            SET1 (fragment): solubility-enhancement tag derived from T7 phage gene 10B
    752..799     +  terminator     T7 terminator: transcription terminator for bacteriophage T7 RNA polymerase
    836..1264    +  rep_origin     f1 ori (sequence partly withheld): f1 bacteriophage origin of replication; arrow indicates direction of (+) strand synthesis
   1317..1421    +  promoter       AmpR promoter: bla
   1422..2282    +  CDS            AmpR: β-lactamase; bla; confers resistance to ampicillin, carbenicillin, and related antibiotics
   2453..3041    +  rep_origin     ori: high-copy-number ColE1/pMB1/pBR322/pUC origin of replication
   3227..3366    -  misc_feature   bom: basis of mobility region from pBR322
   3468..3659    -  CDS            rop: Rop protein, which maintains plasmids at low copy number; rop
   3676..4056    +  CDS            YPB1_ECOLX: Protein predicted: Swiss-Prot protein existence level 4. From Escherichia coli.
   4128..4419    -  CDS            TcR (fragment): tetracycline efflux protein; tet; confers resistance to tetracycline
   4434..4455    -  protein_bind   CAP binding site: CAP binding activates transcription in the presence of cAMP. E. coli catabolite activator protein
   4468..5551    -  CDS            lacI (fragment): lac repressor; lacI; The lac repressor binds to the lac operator to inhibit transcription in E. coli. This inhibition can be relieved by adding lactose or isopropyl-β-D-thiogalactopyranoside (IPTG).
   5552..5629    -  promoter       lacI promoter: lacI
   5637..88      -  CDS            TcR (fragment) (across the origin): tetracycline efflux protein; tet; confers resistance to tetracycline
>Addgene plasmid #58903 | pET22b RNase A | addgene full sequence | sequence record 256804 | Addgene NGS Result
CCCATCGGTGATGTCGGCGATATAGGCGCCAGCAACCGCACCTGTGGCGCCGGTGATGCCGGCCACGATG
CGTCCGGCGTAGAGGATCGAGATCTCGATCCCGCGAAATTAATACGACTCACTATAGGGGAATTGTGAGC
GGATAACAATTCCCCTCTAGAAATAATTTTGTTTAACTTTAAGAAGGAGATATACATATGAAATACCTGC
TGCCGACCGCTGCTGCTGGTCTGCTGCTCCTCGCTGCCCAGCCGGCGATGGCCAAGGAAACTGCAGCAGC
CAAGTTTGAGCGGCAGCACATGGACTCCAGCACTTCCGCTGCCAGCAGCTCCAACTACTGTAACCAGATG
ATGAAGAGCCGGAACCTGACCAAAGATCGATGCAAGCCAGTGAACACCTTTGTGCACGAGTCCCTGGCTG
ATGTCCAGGCCGTGTGCTCCCAGAAAAATGTTGCCTGCAAGAATGGGCAGACCAATTGCTACCAGAGCTA
CTCCACCATGAGCATCACCGACTGCCGTGAGACCGGCAGCTCCAAGTACCCCAACTGTGCCTACAAGACC
ACCCAGGCGAATAAACACATCATTGTGGCTTGTGAGGGAAACCCGTACGTGCCAGTCCACTTTGATGCTT
CAGTGTAGTAGTCGACAAGCTTGCGGCCGCACTCGAGCACCACCACCACCACCACTGAGATCCGGCTGCT
AACAAAGCCCGAAAGGAAGCTGAGTTGGCTGCTGCCACCGCTGAGCAATAACTAGCATAACCCCTTGGGG
CCTCTAAACGGGTCTTGAGGGGTTTTTTGCTGAAAGGAGGAACTATATCCGGATTGGCGAATGGG
[124 nt withheld, positions 836-959]
C
[91 nt withheld, positions 961-1051]
A
[49 nt withheld, positions 1053-1101]
CCTTTGACGTTGGAGTCCACGTTCTTT
[37 nt withheld, positions 1129-1165]
ACCCTATCTCGGTCTATTCTTTTGATTTATAAGGGATTTTGCCGATTTCGGCCTATTGGTTAAAAAATGA
GCTGATTTAACAAAAATTTAACGCGAATTTTAACAAAATATTAACGCTTACAATTTAGGTGGCACTTTTC
GGGGAAATGTGCGCGGAACCCCTATTTGTTTATTTTTCTAAATACATTCAAATATGTATCCGCTCATGAG
ACAATAACCCTGATAAATGCTTCAATAATATTGAAAAAGGAAGAGTATGAGTATTCAACATTTCCGTGTC
GCCCTTATTCCCTTTTTTGCGGCATTTTGCCTTCCTGTTTTTGCTCACCCAGAAACGCTGGTGAAAGTAA
AAGATGCTGAAGATCAGTTGGGTGCACGAGTGGGTTACATCGAACTGGATCTCAACAGCGGTAAGATCCT
TGAGAGTTTTCGCCCCGAAGAACGTTTTCCAATGATGAGCACTTTTAAAGTTCTGCTATGTGGCGCGGTA
TTATCCCGTATTGACGCCGGGCAAGAGCAACTCGGTCGCCGCATACACTATTCTCAGAATGACTTGGTTG
AGTACTCACCAGTCACAGAAAAGCATCTTACGGATGGCATGACAGTAAGAGAATTATGCAGTGCTGCCAT
AACCATGAGTGATAACACTGCGGCCAACTTACTTCTGACAACGATCGGAGGACCGAAGGAGCTAACCGCT
TTTTTGCACAACATGGGGGATCATGTAACTCGCCTTGATCGTTGGGAACCGGAGCTGAATGAAGCCATAC
CAAACGACGAGCGTGACACCACGATGCCAGCTGCAATGGCAACAACGTTGCGCAAACTATTAACTGGCGA
ACTACTTACTCTAGCTTCCCGGCAACAATTAATAGACTGGATGGAGGCGGATAAAGTTGCAGGACCACTT
CTGCGCTCGGCCCTTCCGGCTGGCTGGTTTATTGCTGATAAATCTGGAGCCGGTGAGCGTGGGTCTCGCG
GTATCATTGCAGCACTGGGGCCAGATGGTAAGCCCTCCCGTATCGTAGTTATCTACACGACGGGGAGTCA
GGCAACTATGGATGAACGAAATAGACAGATCGCTGAGATAGGTGCCTCACTGATTAAGCATTGGTAACTG
TCAGACCAAGTTTACTCATATATACTTTAGATTGATTTAAAACTTCATTTTTAATTTAAAAGGATCTAGG
TGAAGATCCTTTTTGATAATCTCATGACCAAAATCCCTTAACGTGAGTTTTCGTTCCACTGAGCGTCAGA
CCCCGTAGAAAAGATCAAAGGATCTTCTTGAGATCCTTTTTTTCTGCGCGTAATCTGCTGCTTGCAAACA
AAAAAACCACCGCTACCAGCGGTGGTTTGTTTGCCGGATCAAGAGCTACCAACTCTTTTTCCGAAGGTAA
CTGGCTTCAGCAGAGCGCAGATACCAAATACTGTCCTTCTAGTGTAGCCGTAGTTAGGCCACCACTTCAA
GAACTCTGTAGCACCGCCTACATACCTCGCTCTGCTAATCCTGTTACCAGTGGCTGCTGCCAGTGGCGAT
AAGTCGTGTCTTACCGGGTTGGACTCAAGACGATAGTTACCGGATAAGGCGCAGCGGTCGGGCTGAACGG
GGGGTTCGTGCACACAGCCCAGCTTGGAGCGAACGACCTACACCGAACTGAGATACCTACAGCGTGAGCT
ATGAGAAAGCGCCACGCTTCCCGAAGGGAGAAAGGCGGACAGGTATCCGGTAAGCGGCAGGGTCGGAACA
GGAGAGCGCACGAGGGAGCTTCCAGGGGGAAACGCCTGGTATCTTTATAGTCCTGTCGGGTTTCGCCACC
TCTGACTTGAGCGTCGATTTTTGTGATGCTCGTCAGGGGGGCGGAGCCTATGGAAAAACGCCAGCAACGC
GGCCTTTTTACGGTTCCTGGCCTTTTGCTGGCCTTTTGCTCACATGTTCTTTCCTGCGTTATCCCCTGAT
TCTGTGGATAACCGTATTACCGCCTTTGAGTGAGCTGATACCGCTCGCCGCAGCCGAACGACCGAGCGCA
GCGAGTCAGTGAGCGAGGAAGCGGAAGAGCGCCTGATGCGGTATTTTCTCCTTACGCATCTGTGCGGTAT
TTCACACCGCAATGGTGCACTCTCAGTACAATCTGCTCTGATGCCGCATAGTTAAGCCAGTATACACTCC
GCTATCGCTACGTGACTGGGTCATGGCTGCGCCCCGACACCCGCCAACACCCGCTGACGCGCCCTGACGG
GCTTGTCTGCTCCCGGCATCCGCTTACAGACAAGCTGTGACCGTCTCCGGGAGCTGCATGTGTCAGAGGT
TTTCACCGTCATCACCGAAACGCGCGAGGCAGCTGCGGTAAAGCTCATCAGCGTGGTCGTGAAGCGATTC
ACAGATGTCTGCCTGTTCATCCGCGTCCAGCTCGTTGAGTTTCTCCAGAAGCGTTAATGTCTGGCTTCTG
ATAAAGCGGGCCATGTTAAGGGCGGTTTTTTCCTGTTTGGTCACTGATGCCTCCGTGTAAGGGGGATTTC
TGTTCATGGGGGTAATGATACCGATGAAACGAGAGAGGATGCTCACGATACGGGTTACTGATGATGAACA
TGCCCGGTTACTGGAACGTTGTGAGGGTAAACAACTGGCGGTATGGATGCGGCGGGACCAGAGAAAAATC
ACTCAGGGTCAATGCCAGCGCTTCGTTAATACAGATGTAGGTGTTCCACAGGGTAGCCAGCAGCATCCTG
CGATGCAGATCCGGAACATAATGGTGCAGGGCGCTGACTTCCGCGTTTCCAGACTTTACGAAACACGGAA
ACCGAAGACCATTCATGTTGTTGCTCAGGTCGCAGACGTTTTGCAGCAGCAGTCGCTTCACGTTCGCTCG
CGTATCGGTGATTCATTCTGCTAACCAGTAAGGCAACCCCGCCAGCCTAGCCGGGTCCTCAACGACAGGA
GCACGATCATGCGCACCCGTGGGGCCGCCATGCCGGCGATAATGGCCTGCTTCTCGCCGAAACGTTTGGT
GGCGGGACCAGTGACGAAGGCTTGAGCGAGGGCGTGCAAGATTCCGAATACCGCAAGCGACAGGCCGATC
ATCGTCGCGCTCCAGCGAAAGCGGTCCTCGCCGAAAATGACCCAGAGCGCTGCCGGCACCTGTCCTACGA
GTTGCATGATAAAGAAGACAGTCATAAGTGCGGCGACGATAGTCATGCCCCGCGCCCACCGGAAGGAGCT
GACTGGGTTGAAGGCTCTCAAGGGCATCGGTCGAGATCCCGGTGCCTAATGAGTGAGCTAACTTACATTA
ATTGCGTTGCGCTCACTGCCCGCTTTCCAGTCGGGAAACCTGTCGTGCCAGCTGCATTAATGAATCGGCC
AACGCGCGGGGAGAGGCGGTTTGCGTATTGGGCGCCAGGGTGGTTTTTTCTTTTCACCAGTGAGACGGGC
AACAGCTGATTGCCCTTCACCGCCTGGCCCTGAGAGAGTTGCAGCAAGCGGTCCACGCTGGTTTGCCCCA
GCAGGCGAAAATCCTGTTTGATGGTGGTTAACGGCGGGATATAACATGAGCTGTCTTCGGTATCGTCGTA
TCCCACTACCGAGATATCCGCACCAACGCGCAGCCCGGACTCGGTAATGGCGCGCATTGCGCCCAGCGCC
ATCTGATCGTTGGCAACCAGCATCGCAGTGGGAACGATGCCCTCATTCAGCATTTGCATGGTTTGTTGAA
AACCGGACATGGCACTCCAGTCGCCTTCCCGTTCCGCTATCGGCTGAATTTGATTGCGAGTGAGATATTT
ATGCCAGCCAGCCAGACGCAGACGCGCCGAGACAGAACTTAATGGGCCCGCTAACAGCGCGATTTGCTGG
TGACCCAATGCGACCAGATGCTCCACGCCCAGTCGCGTACCGTCTTCATGGGAGAAAATAATACTGTTGA
TGGGTGTCTGGTCAGAGACATCAAGAAATAACGCCGGAACATTAGTGCAGGCAGCTTCCACAGCAATGGC
ATCCTGGTCATCCAGCGGATAGTTAATGATCAGCCCACTGACGCGTTGCGCGAGAAGATTGTGCACCGCC
GCTTTACAGGCTTCGACGCCGCTTCGTTCTACCATCGACACCACCACGCTGGCACCCAGTTGATCGGCGC
GAGATTTAATCGCCGCGACAATTTGCGACGGCGCGTGCAGGGCCAGACTGGAGGTGGCAACGCCAATCAG
CAACGACTGTTTGCCCGCCAGTTGTTGTGCCACGCGGTTGGGAATGTAATTCAGCTCCGCCATCGCCGCT
TCCACTTTTTCCCGCGTTTTCGCAGAAACGTGGCTGGCCTGGTTCACCACGCGGGAAACGGTCTGATAAG
AGACACCGGCATACTCTGCGACATCGTATAACGTTACTGGTTTCACATTCACCACCCTGAATTGACTCTC
TTCCGGGCGCTATCATGCCATACCGCGAAAGGTTTTGCGCCATTCGATGGTGTCCGGGATCTCGACGCTC
TCCCTTATGCGACTCCTGCATTAGGAAGCAGCCCAGTAGTAGGTTGAGGCCGTTGAGCACCGCCGCCGCA
AGGAATGGTGCATGCAAGGAGATGGCGCCCAACAGTCCCCCGGCCACGGGGCCTGCCACCATACCCACGC
CGAAACAAGCGCTCATGAGCCCGAAGTGGCGAGCCCGATCTTC
