>Addgene plasmid #58903 | pET22b RNase A | depositor partial sequence | sequence record 91234 | RNase A ORF
TTTGTTTAACTTTAAGAAGGAGATATACATATGAAATACCTGCTGCCGACCGCTGCTGCTGGTCTGCTGC
TCCTCGCTGCCCAGCCGGCGATGGCCAAGGAAACTGCAGCAGCCAAGTTTGAGCGGCAGCACATGGACTC
CAGCACTTCCGCTGCCAGCAGCTCCAACTACTGTAACCAGATGATGAAGAGCCGGAACCTGACCAAAGAT
CGATGCAAGCCAGTGAACACCTTTGTGCACGAGTCCCTGGCTGATGTCCAGGCCGTGTGCTCCCAGAAAA
ATGTTGCCTGCAAGAATGGGCAGACCAATTGCTACCAGAGCTACTCCACCATGAGCATCACCGACTGCCG
TGAGACCGGCAGCTCCAAGTACCCCAACTGTGCCTACAAGACCACCCAGGCGAATAAACACATCATTGTG
GCTTGTGAGGGAAACCCGTACGTGCCAGTCCACTTTGATGCTTCAGTGTAGTAGTCGACAAGCTTGCGGC
CGCACTCGAGCACCACCACCACCAC
