>Addgene plasmid #58903 | pET22b RNase A | addgene partial sequence | sequence record 92527 | pBRrevBam 5'-GGTGATGTCGGCGATATAGG-3'
ATACGACTCACTATAGGGGAATTGTGAGCGGATAACAATTCCCCTCTAGAAATAATTTTGTTTAACTTTA
AGAAGGAGATATACATATGAAATACCTGCTGCCGACCGCTGCTGCTGGTCTGCTGCTCCTCGCTGCCCAG
CCGGCGATGGCCAAGGAAACTGCAGCAGCCAAGTTTGAGCGGCAGCACATGGACTCCAGCACTTCCGCTG
CCAGCAGCTCCAACTACTGTAACCAGATGATGAAGAGCCGGAACCTGACCAAAGATCGATGCAAGCCAGT
GAACACCTTTGTGCACGAGTCCCTGGCTGATGTCCAGGCCGTGTGCTCCCAGAAAAATGTTGCCTGCAAG
AATGGGCAGACCAATTGCTACCAGAGCTACTCCACCATGAGCATCACCGACTGCCGTGAGACCGGCAGCT
CCAAGTACCCCAACTGTGCCTACAAGACCACCCAGGCGAATAAACACATCATTGTGGCTTGTGAGGGAAA
CCCGTACGTGCCAGTCCACTTTGATGCTTCAGTGTAGTAGTCGACAAGCTTGCGGCCGCACTCGAGCACC
ACCACCACCACCACTGAGATCCGGCTGCTAA
