>Addgene plasmid #58903 | pET22b RNase A | addgene partial sequence | sequence record 92528 | T7 5'-TAATACGACTCACTATAGGG-3'
ATTTTGTTTAACTTTAAGAAGGAGATATACATATGAAATACCTGCTGCCGACCGCTGCTGCTGGTCTGCT
GCTCCTCGCTGCCCAGCCGGCGATGGCCAAGGAAACTGCAGCAGCCAAGTTTGAGCGGCAGCACATGGAC
TCCAGCACTTCCGCTGCCAGCAGCTCCAACTACTGTAACCAGATGATGAAGAGCCGGAACCTGACCAAAG
ATCGATGCAAGCCAGTGAACACCTTTGTGCACGAGTCCCTGGCTGATGTCCAGGCCGTGTGCTCCCAGAA
AAATGTTGCCTGCAAGAATGGGCAGACCAATTGCTACCAGAGCTACTCCACCATGAGCATCACCGACTGC
CGTGAGACCGGCAGCTCCAAGTACCCCAACTGTGCCTACAAGACCACCCAGGCGAATAAACACATCATTG
TGGCTTGTGAGGGAAACCCGTACGTGCCAGTCCACTTTGATGCTTCAGTGTAGTAGTCGACAAGCTTGCG
GCCGCACTCGAGCACCACCACCACCACCACTGAGATCCGGCTGCTAACAAAGCCCGAAAGGAAGCTGAGT
TGGCTGCTGCCACCGCTGAGCAATAACTAGCATAACCCCTTGGGGCCTCTAAACGGGTCTTGAGGGGTTT
TTTGCTGAAAGGAGGAACTATATCCGGATTGGCGAATGGGACGCGCCCTGTAGCGGCG
